>Addgene plasmid #190709 | pBAD-apCC-Di-C-Venus | addgene full sequence | sequence record 384078 | Addgene NGS Result
CTGCGCCCCGACACCCGCCAACACCCGCTGACGCGCCCTGACGGGCTTGTCTGCTCCCGGCATCCGCTTA
CAGACAAGCTGTGACCGTCTCCGGGAGCTGCATGTGTCAGAGGTTTTCACCGTCATCACCGAAACGCGCG
AGGCAGCAGATCAATTCGCGCGCGAAGGCGAAGCGGCATGCATAATGTGCCTGTCAAATGGACGAAGCAG
GGATTCTGCAAACCCTATGCTACTCCGTCAAGCCGTCAATTGTCTGATTCGTTACCAATTATGACAACTT
GACGGCTACATCATTCACTTTTTCTTCACAACCGGCACGGAACTCGCTCGGGCTGGCCCCGGTGCATTTT
TTAAATACCCGCGAGAAATAGAGTTGATCGTCAAAACCAACATTGCGACCGACGGTGGCGATAGGCATCC
GGGTGGTGCTCAAAAGCAGCTTCGCCTGGCTGATACGTTGGTCCTCGCGCCAGCTTAAGACGCTAATCCC
TAACTGCTGGCGGAAAAGATGTGACAGACGCGACGGCGACAAGCAAACATGCTGTGCGACGCTGGCGATA
TCAAAATTGCTGTCTGCCAGGTGATCGCTGATGTACTGACAAGCCTCGCGTACCCGATTATCCATCGGTG
GATGGAGCGACTCGTTAATCGCTTCCATGCGCCGCAGTAACAATTGCTCAAGCAGATTTATCGCCAGCAG
CTCCGAATAGCGCCCTTCCCCTTGCCCGGCGTTAATGATTTGCCCAAACAGGTCGCTGAAATGCGGCTGG
TGCGCTTCATCCGGGCGAAAGAACCCCGTATTGGCAAATATTGACGGCCAGTTAAGCCATTCATGCCAGT
AGGCGCGCGGACGAAAGTAAACCCACTGGTGATACCATTCGCGAGCCTCCGGATGACGACCGTAGTGATG
AATCTCTCCTGGCGGGAACAGCAAAATATCACCCGGTCGGCAAACAAATTCTCGTCCCTGATTTTTCACC
ACCCCCTGACCGCGAATGGTGAGATTGAGAATATAACCTTTCATTCCCAGCGGTCGGTCGATAAAAAAAT
CGAGATAACCGTTGGCCTCAATCGGCGTTAAACCCGCCACCAGATGGGCATTAAACGAGTATCCCGGCAG
CAGGGGATCATTTTGCGCTTCAGCCATACTTTTCATACTCCCGCCATTCAGAGAAGAAACCAATTGTCCA
TATTGCATCAGACATTGCCGTCACTGCGTCTTTTACTGGCTCTTCTCGCTAACCAAACCGGTAACCCCGC
TTATTAAAAGCATTCTGTAACAAAGCGGGACCAAAGCCATGACAAAAACGCGTAACAAAAGTGTCTATAA
TCACGGCAGAAAAGTCCACATTGATTATTTGCACGGCGTCACACTTTGCTATGCCATAGCATTTTTATCC
ATAAGATTAGCGGATCCTACCTGACGCTTTTTATCGCAACTCTCTACTGTTTCTCCATACCCGTTTTTTG
GGCTAACAGGAGGAATTAACCATGGGGGGTTCTCATCATCATCATCATCATGGTATGGCTAGCCTGCAGG
GCCAGCTGGAACAAGAGTTGGCTGCGCTGGACCAACAGATTGCCGCGCTGAAACAGCGTCGCGCAGCTCT
GAAATGGCAGATCCAAGGTAGCGGTAGCGGCAGCGGTGAGGGCCTGCAGGGGGACAAGCAGAAGAACGGC
ATCAAGGCCAACTTCAAGATCCGCCACAACATCGAGGACGGCGGCGTGCAGCTCGCCGACCACTACCAGC
AGAACACCCCCATCGGCGACGGCCCCGTGCTGCTGCCCGACAACCACTACCTGAGCTACCAGTCCAAGCT
GAGCAAAGACCCCAACGAGAAGCGCGATCACATGGTCCTGCTGGAGTTCGTGACCGCCGCCGGGATCACT
CTCGGCATGGACGAGCTGTACAAGGGCAGCGGCAGCGGCAGCGGTCTAGAGGGTAGTGGCTGAGGTACCA
AGCTTGGCTGTTTTGGCGGATGAGAGAAGATTTTCAGCCTGATACAGATTAAATCAGAACGCAGAAGCGG
TCTGATAAAACAGAATTTGCCTGGCGGCAGTAGCGCGGTGGTCCCACCTGACCCCATGCCGAACTCAGAA
GTGAAACGCCGTAGCGCCGATGGTAGTGTGGGGTCTCCCCATGCGAGAGTAGGGAACTGCCAGGCATCAA
ATAAAACGAAAGGCTCAGTCGAAAGACTGGGCCTTTCGTTTTATCTGTTGTTTGTCGGTGAACGCTCTCC
TGAGTAGGACAAATCCGCCGGGAGCGGATTTGAACGTTGCGAAGCAACGGCCCGGAGGGTGGCGGGCAGG
ACGCCCGCCATAAACTGCCAGGCATCAAATTAAGCAGAAGGCCATCCTGACGGATGGCCTTTTTGCGTTT
CTACAAACTCTTTTGTTTATTTTTCTAAATACATTCAAATATGTATCCGCTCATGAGACAATAACCCTGA
TAAATGCTTCAATAATATTGAAAAAGGAAGAGTATGAGTATTCAACATTTCCGTGTCGCCCTTATTCCCT
TTTTTGCGGCATTTTGCCTTCCTGTTTTTGCTCACCCAGAAACGCTGGTGAAAGTAAAAGATGCTGAAGA
TCAGTTGGGTGCACGAGTGGGTTACATCGAACTGGATCTCAACAGCGGTAAGATCCTTGAGAGTTTTCGC
CCCGAAGAACGTTTTCCAATGATGAGCACTTTTAAAGTTCTGCTATGTGGCGCGGTATTATCCCGTGTTG
ACGCCGGGCAAGAGCAACTCGGTCGCCGCATACACTATTCTCAGAATGACTTGGTTGAGTACTCACCAGT
CACAGAAAAGCATCTTACGGATGGCATGACAGTAAGAGAATTATGCAGTGCTGCCATAACCATGAGTGAT
AACACTGCGGCCAACTTACTTCTGACAACGATCGGAGGACCGAAGGAGCTAACCGCTTTTTTGCACAACA
TGGGGGATCATGTAACTCGCCTTGATCGTTGGGAACCGGAGCTGAATGAAGCCATACCAAACGACGAGCG
TGACACCACGATGCCTGTAGCAATGGCAACAACGTTGCGCAAACTATTAACTGGCGAACTACTTACTCTA
GCTTCCCGGCAACAATTAATAGACTGGATGGAGGCGGATAAAGTTGCAGGACCACTTCTGCGCTCGGCCC
TTCCGGCTGGCTGGTTTATTGCTGATAAATCTGGAGCCGGTGAGCGTGGGTCTCGCGGTATCATTGCAGC
ACTGGGGCCAGATGGTAAGCCCTCCCGTATCGTAGTTATCTACACGACGGGGAGTCAGGCAACTATGGAT
GAACGAAATAGACAGATCGCTGAGATAGGTGCCTCACTGATTAAGCATTGGTAACTGTCAGACCAAGTTT
ACTCATATATACTTTAGATTGATTTAAAACTTCATTTTTAATTTAAAAGGATCTAGGTGAAGATCCTTTT
TGATAATCTCATGACCAAAATCCCTTAACGTGAGTTTTCGTTCCACTGAGCGTCAGACCCCGTAGAAAAG
ATCAAAGGATCTTCTTGAGATCCTTTTTTTCTGCGCGTAATCTGCTGCTTGCAAACAAAAAAACCACCGC
TACCAGCGGTGGTTTGTTTGCCGGATCAAGAGCTACCAACTCTTTTTCCGAAGGTAACTGGCTTCAGCAG
AGCGCAGATACCAAATACTGTCCTTCTAGTGTAGCCGTAGTTAGGCCACCACTTCAAGAACTCTGTAGCA
CCGCCTACATACCTCGCTCTGCTAATCCTGTTACCAGTGGCTGCTGCCAGTGGCGATAAGTCGTGTCTTA
CCGGGTTGGACTCAAGACGATAGTTACCGGATAAGGCGCAGCGGTCGGGCTGAACGGGGGGTTCGTGCAC
ACAGCCCAGCTTGGAGCGAACGACCTACACCGAACTGAGATACCTACAGCGTGAGCTATGAGAAAGCGCC
ACGCTTCCCGAAGGGAGAAAGGCGGACAGGTATCCGGTAAGCGGCAGGGTCGGAACAGGAGAGCGCACGA
GGGAGCTTCCAGGGGGAAACGCCTGGTATCTTTATAGTCCTGTCGGGTTTCGCCACCTCTGACTTGAGCG
TCGATTTTTGTGATGCTCGTCAGGGGGGCGGAGCCTATGGAAAAACGCCAGCAACGCGGCCTTTTTACGG
TTCCTGGCCTTTTGCTGGCCTTTTGCTCACATGTTCTTTCCTGCGTTATCCCCTGATTCTGTGGATAACC
GTATTACCGCCTTTGAGTGAGCTGATACCGCTCGCCGCAGCCGAACGACCGAGCGCAGCGAGTCAGTGAG
CGAGGAAGCGGAAGAGCGCCTGATGCGGTATTTTCTCCTTACGCATCTGTGCGGTATTTCACACCGCATA
TGGTGCACTCTCAGTACAATCTGCTCTGATGCCGCATAGTTAAGCCAGTATACACTCCGCTATCGCTACG
TGACTGGGTCATGG
Features (pLannotate 1.2.2; 12 found; start..end, strand, type, name):
    107..147     -  CDS            rop (fragment): Rop protein, which maintains plasmids at low copy number; rop
    269..1147    -  CDS            araC: L-arabinose regulatory protein; araC
   1174..1458    +  promoter       araBAD promoter: araBAD; promoter of the L-arabinose operon of E. coli; the araC regulatory gene is transcribed in the opposite direction (Guzman et al., 1995)
   1504..1524    +  CDS            capTEV™ (fragment): composite tag for in vivo biotinylation, TEV protease cleavage, and 6xHis tagging
   1663..1914    +  CDS            VC155: C-terminal fragment of mVenus for use in bimolecular fluorescence complementation (BiFC) (Kodama and Hu, 2010)
   2049..2164    +  ncRNA          5S rRNA: Accession: RF00001 - 5S ribosomal RNA
   2168..2254    +  terminator     rrnB T1 terminator: Escherichia coli rrnB; transcription terminator T1 from the E. coli rrnB gene
   2346..2373    +  terminator     rrnB T2 terminator: transcription terminator T2 from the E. coli rrnB gene
   2392..2483    +  promoter       AmpR promoter: bla
   2484..3344    +  CDS            AmpR: β-lactamase; bla; confers resistance to ampicillin, carbenicillin, and related antibiotics
   3515..4103    +  rep_origin     ori: high-copy-number ColE1/pMB1/pBR322/pUC origin of replication
   4289..5       -  misc_feature   bom (across the origin): basis of mobility region from pBR322
