[The description below was written by a language model from this plasmid's Addgene catalogue record and pLannotate feature annotations shown in this document.]
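Description:
pBAD-apCC-Di-C-Venus is a 4.4 kb bacterial expression plasmid built on the pBAD backbone, designed for arabinose-inducible protein production in E. coli. It replicates from a ColE1/pMB1-type origin and also carries the pBR322 bom region. Only a short fragment of rop is annotated, and the repository lists the plasmid as low copy. Selection is through the β-lactamase gene (AmpR) under its own promoter, which confers ampicillin resistance.

The payload is a fusion of apCC-Di, a de novo designed antiparallel dimeric coiled-coil peptide, followed by the C-terminal fragment of Venus. The feature table annotates this fragment as VC155, the C-terminal mVenus piece used in bimolecular fluorescence complementation. Expression is driven by the araBAD promoter, and the divergently transcribed araC regulator on the same plasmid keeps it repressed until L-arabinose is added. A short match to a composite His/TEV tag sits near the start of the open reading frame. It probably reflects a small tag such as a histidine stretch, though the record does not say so. The coiled-coil segment itself is not annotated, but it presumably lies in the gap between that tag and VC155. Transcription ends at the rrnB T1 and T2 terminators, which lie downstream along with a stretch of 5S rRNA sequence carried over from the rrnB operon.

The split-Venus design suggests use with a partner construct carrying the complementary N-terminal Venus fragment. Coiled-coil association would then bring the two halves together and restore fluorescence, reporting peptide–peptide interaction and orientation in bacterial cells. The record does not name a specific partner plasmid.
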