Addgene plasmid #190709: pBAD-apCC-Di-C-Venus
Purpose: Encodes the antiparallel coiled-coil apCC-Di followed by C-Venus.
Depositing lab: Nigel Savery. Depositing organization: University of Bristol. Publication: De novo designed peptides for cellular delivery and subcellular localisation. Rhys GG, Cross JA, Dawson WM, Thompson HF, Shanmugaratnam S, Savery NJ, Dodding MP, Hocker B, Woolfson DN. Nat Chem Biol. 2022 Jul 14. pii: 10.1038/s41589-022-01076-6. doi: 10.1038/s41589-022-01076-6. PubMed 35836017.
Backbone
  Vector backbone: pBAD
Growth in bacteria
  Bacterial resistance: Ampicillin, 100 μg/mL
  Growth temperature: 37°C
  Growth strain: DH5alpha
  Copy number: Low Copy
Gene/Insert
  Gene/Insert name: apCC-Di-C-Venus
Terms and licenses: Academic/Nonprofit Terms; Industry Terms: Not Available to Industry
How to cite: pBAD-apCC-Di-C-Venus was a gift from Nigel Savery (Addgene plasmid # 190709 ; http://n2t.net/addgene:190709 ; RRID:Addgene_190709)
